>Addgene plasmid #44787 | pFSBC23 | depositor full sequence | sequence record 61395 | pFSBC23 sequence 2406 bps
GCGCCCAATACGCAAACCGCCTCTCCCCGCGCGTTGGCCGATTCATTAATGCAGCTGGCACGACAGGTTT
CCCGACTGGAAAGCGGGCAGTGAGCGCAACGCAATTAAAATGATACGGCGACCACCGAGATCTACACTCT
TTCCCTACACGACGCTCTTCCGATCTTGGAGAGTAAAACGACGGCCAGTTACGCATCTGTGCGGTATTTC
ACACCGCATATGGTGCACTCTCAGTACAATCTGCTCTGATGCCGCATAGTTAAGCCAGCCCCGACACCCG
CCAACACCCGCTGACGCGCCCTGACGGGCTTGTCTGCTCCCGGCATCCGCTTACAGACAAGCTGTGACCG
TCTCCGGGAGCTGCATGTGTCAGAGGTTTTCACCGTCATCACCGAAACGCGCGAGACGAAAGGGCCTCGT
GATACGCCTATTTTTATAGGTTAATGTCATGATAATAATGGTTTCTTAGACGTCAGGTGGCACTTTTCGG
GGAAATGTGCGCGGAACCCCTATTTGTTTATTTTTCTAAATACATTCAAATATGTATCCGCTCATGAGAC
AATAACCCTGATAAATGCTTCAATAATATTGAAAAAGGAAGAGTATGAGTATTCAACATTTCCGTGTCGC
CCTTATTCCCTTTTTTGCGGCATTTTGCCTTCCTGTTTTTGCTCACCCAGAAACGCTGGTGAAAGTAAAA
GATGCTGAAGATCAGTTGGGTGCACGAGTGGGTTACATCGAACTGGATCTCAACAGCGGTAAGATCCTTG
AGAGTTTTCGCCCCGAAGAACGTTTTCCAATGATGAGCACTTTTAAAGTTCTGCTATGTGGCGCGGTATT
ATCCCGTATTGACGCCGGGCAAGAGCAACTCGGTCGCCGCATACACTATTCTCAGAATGACTTGGTTGAG
TACTCACCAGTCACAGAAAAGCATCTTACGGATGGCATGACAGTAAGAGAATTATGCAGTGCTGCCATAA
CCATGAGTGATAACACTGCGGCCAACTTACTTCTGACAACGATCGGAGGACCGAAGGAGCTAACCGCTTT
TTTGCACAACATGGGGGATCATGTAACTCGCCTTGATCGTTGGGAACCGGAGCTGAATGAAGCCATACCA
AACGACGAGCGTGACACCACGATGCCTGTAGCAATGGCAACAACGTTGCGCAAACTATTAACTGGCGAAC
TACTTACTCTAGCTTCCCGGCAACAATTAATAGACTGGATGGAGGCGGATAAAGTTGCAGGACCACTTCT
GCGCTCGGCCCTTCCGGCTGGCTGGTTTATTGCTGATAAATCTGGAGCCGGTGAGCGTGGGTCTCGCGGT
ATCATTGCAGCACTGGGGCCAGATGGTAAGCCCTCCCGTATCGTAGTTATCTACACGACGGGGAGTCAGG
CAACTATGGATGAACGAAATAGACAGATCGCTGAGATAGGTGCCTCACTGATTAAGCATTGGTAACTGTC
AGACCAAGTTTACTCATATATACTTTAGATTGATTTAAAACTTCATTTTTAATTTAAAAGGATCTAGGTG
AAGATCCTTTTTGATAATCTCATGACCAAAATCCCTTAACGTGAGTTTTCGTTCCACTGAGCGTCAGACC
CCGTAGAAAAGATCAAAGGATCTTCTTGAGATCCTTTTTTTCTGCGCGTAATCTGCTGCTTGCAAACAAA
AAAACCACCGCTACCAGCGGTGGTTTGTTTGCCGGATCAAGAGCTACCAACTCTTTTTCCGAAGGTAACT
GGCTTCAGCAGAGCGCAGATACCAAATACTGTTCTTCTAGTGTAGCCGTAGTTAGGCCACCACTTCAAGA
ACTCTGTAGCACCGCCTACATACCTCGCTCTGCTAATCCTGTTACCAGTGGCTGCTGCCAGTGGCGATAA
GTCGTGTCTTACCGGGTTGGACTCAAGACGATAGTTACCGGATAAGGCGCAGCGGTCGGGCTGAACGGGG
GGTTCGTGCACACAGCCCAGCTTGGAGCGAACGACCTACACCGAACTGAGATACCTACAGCGTGAGCTAT
GAGAAAGCGCCACGCTTCCCGAAGGGAGAAAGGCGGACAGGTATCCGGTAAGCGGCAGGGTCGGAACAGG
AGAGCGCACGAGGGAGCTTCCAGGGGGAAACGCCTGGTATCTTTATAGTCCTGTCGGGTTTCGCCACCTC
TGACTTGAGCGTCGATTTTTGTGATGCTCGTCAGGGGGGCGGAGCCTATGGAAAAACGCCAGCAACGCGG
CCTTTTTACGGTTCCTGGCCTTTTGCTGGCCTTTTGCTCACATGTTCTTTCCTGCGTTATCCCCTGATTC
TGTGGATAACCGTATTACCGCCTTTGAGTGAGCTGATACCGCTCGCCGCAGCCGAACGACCGAGCGCAGC
GAGTCAGTGAGCGAGGAAGCGGAAGA
Features (pLannotate 1.2.2; 7 found; start..end, strand, type, name):
      1..93      +  CDS            lacI (fragment): lac repressor; lacI; The lac repressor binds to the lac operator to inhibit transcription in E. coli. This inhibition can be relieved by adding lactose or isopropyl-β-D-thiogalactopyranoside (IPTG).
    173..189     -  CDS            lacZα (fragment): LacZα fragment of β-galactosidase; lacZ fragment
    189..268     -  misc_feature   bom (fragment): basis of mobility region from pBR322
    370..405     -  CDS            rop (fragment): Rop protein, which maintains plasmids at low copy number; rop
    500..604     +  promoter       AmpR promoter: bla
    605..1465    +  CDS            AmpR: β-lactamase; bla; confers resistance to ampicillin, carbenicillin, and related antibiotics
   1636..2224    +  rep_origin     ori: high-copy-number ColE1/pMB1/pBR322/pUC origin of replication
