[The description below was written by a language model from this plasmid's Addgene catalogue record and pLannotate feature annotations shown in this document.]
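Description:
pFSBC23 is a small (about 2.4 kb) pUC19-derived bacterial plasmid that belongs to a set of barcode-carrying templates made for FREQ-Seq, a sequencing-based method for measuring allele frequencies directly in mixed populations. It is propagated in E. coli at high copy number from the ColE1/pMB1-type pUC origin. Selection is with ampicillin, through the β-lactamase gene (AmpR) expressed from its native bla promoter. These two elements are the only complete functional features detected in the sequence annotation.

The payload is a short synthetic insert that carries one specific six-base FREQ-Seq barcode, which distinguishes this plasmid from the other members of the series. According to the depositor, the plasmids serve as templates for generating bridging primers with Illumina-compatible barcodes. Amplicons from a locus of interest can then be tagged, pooled and sequenced with minimal library preparation, and allele frequencies are read out from the resulting counts, much as abundances are in RNA-Seq. The automated feature table does not annotate the barcode or any adapter region itself, and the record does not give the cloning method or the exact insert boundaries.

The remaining annotations are only short fragments of lacI, lacZα, the pBR322 bom region and rop. They are best read as residual backbone sequence, or partial matches to it, rather than working elements. No intact lacZα blue/white screening cassette or expression promoter for the insert is recorded, which fits a plasmid used as a PCR template and not as an expression vector.
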