Addgene plasmid #44787: pFSBC23
Depositing lab: Christopher Marx. Depositing organization: Harvard University. Publication: FREQ-Seq: a rapid, cost-effective, sequencing-based method to determine allele frequencies directly from mixed populations. Chubiz LM, Lee MC, Delaney NF, Marx CJ. PLoS One. 2012;7(10):e47959. doi: 10.1371/journal.pone.0047959. Epub 2012 Oct 31. PubMed 23118913.
Backbone
  Vector backbone: pUC19
Growth in bacteria
  Bacterial resistance: Ampicillin, 100 μg/mL
  Growth temperature: 37°C
  Growth strain: DH10B
  Copy number: High Copy
Gene/Insert
  Gene/Insert name: FREQ-Seq Barcode: TGGAGA
  Species: Synthetic
  Cloning method: Unknown
  Sequencing primers: 5′ pBR322ori-F
Terms and licenses: Academic/Nonprofit Terms; Industry Terms: Not Available to Industry
Depositor comments: These plasmids are used to generate bridging primers with Illumina-compatible barcodes for allele frequency sequencing (FREQ-Seq). Similar to RNA-Seq, the FREQ-Seq method can rapidly determine allele frequencies directly from mixed populations with minimal library preparation.
How to cite: pFSBC23 was a gift from Christopher Marx (Addgene plasmid # 44787 ; http://n2t.net/addgene:44787 ; RRID:Addgene_44787)
