>Addgene plasmid #44787 | pFSBC23 | addgene partial sequence | sequence record 63035 | pBR322ori-F 5'-GGGAAACGCCTGGTATCTTT-3'
ATTTTTGTGATGCTCGTCAGGGGGGCGGAGCCTATGGAAAAACGCCAGCAACGCGGCCTTTTTACGGTTC
CTGGCCTTTTGCTGGCCTTTTGCTCACATGTTCTTTCCTGCGTTATCCCCTGATTCTGTGGATAACCGTA
TTACCGCCTTTGAGTGAGCTGATACCGCTCGCCGCAGCCGAACGACCGAGCGCAGCGAGTCAGTGAGCGA
GGAAGCGGAAGAGCGCCCAATACGCAAACCGCCTCTCCCCGCGCGTTGGCCGATTCATTAATGCAGCTGG
CACGACAGGTTTCCCGACTGGAAAGCGGGCAGTGAGCGCAACGCAATTAAAATGATACGGCGACCACCGA
GATCTACACTCTTTCCCTACACGACGCTCTTCCGATCTTGGAGAGTAAAACGACGGCCAGTTACGCATCT
GTGCGGTATTTCACACCGCATATGGTGCACTCTCAGTACAATCTGCTCTGATGCCGCATAGTTAAGCCAG
CCCCGACACCCGCCAACACCCGCTGACGCGCCCTGACGGGCTTGTCTGCTCCCGGCATCCGCTTACAGAC
AAGCTGTGACCGTCTCCGGGAGCTGCATGTGTCAGAGGTTTTCACCGTCATCACCGAAACGCGCGAGACG
AAAGGGCCTCGTGATACGCCTATTTTTATAGGTTAATGTCATGATAATAATGGTTTCTTAGACGTCAGGT
GGCACTTTTCGGGGAAATGTGCGCGGAACCCCTATTTGTTTATTTTTCTAAATACATTCAAATATGTATC
CGCTCATGAGACAATAACCCTGATAAATGCTTCAATAA
